>Addgene plasmid #81362 | pDONR223_CYLC2_p.R71C | addgene full sequence | sequence record 167773 | Addgene NGS Result
GGCAGTTCCCTACTCTCGCGTTAACGCTAGCATGGATGTTTTCCCAGTCACGACGTTGTAAAACGACGGC
CAGTCTTAAGCTCGGGCCCCAAATAATGATTTTATTTTGACTGATAGTGACCTGTTCGTTGCAACAAATT
GATGAGCAATGCTTTTTTATAATGMCAACTTTGTACAAAAAAGTTGGCACCATGTCTCTCCCAAGATTCC
AAAGAGTAAACTTTGGGCCATATGATAATTACATTCCAGTCAGTGAATTAAGCAAAAAATCATGGAATCA
GCAACACTTTGCCCTGTTATTTCCCAAACCACAACGGCCAGGAACCAAAAGGAGATCAAAACCTTCTCAA
ATACGGGACAACACGGTTTCTATAATTGATGAAGAACAATTAAGAGGAGATTGTAGACAACCATTATGGA
TGTACCGTTCTTTAATGAGAATTTCTGAGAGACCATCTGTTTATTTAGCTGCCAGGAGGCAGCCTCTCAA
ACCAACTCGTACTGTCGAGGTGGATTCTAAAGCAGCAGAAATTGGTAAGAAAGGTGAAGACAAGACAACA
CAGAAGGACACAACAGATTCGGAATCAGAATTAAAACAAGGAAAAAAAGATTCAAAGAAAGGCAAGGATA
TAGAGAAAGGAAAAGAAGAAAAGCTAGATGCAAAGAAAGATAGCAAAAAAGGTAAAAAGGATGCAGAGAA
GGGCAAAGACTCAGCAACAGAATCTGAAGATGAAAAAGGAGGTGCAAAGAAAGATAACAAAAAAGATAAA
AAGGATTCAAACAAAGGCAAAGACTCGGCAACAGAATCTGAAGGTGAAAAAGGAGGTACAGAGAAAGATA
GCAAAAAAGGTAAAAAGGATTCAAAGAAGGGCAAGGATTCAGCCATAGAATTACAAGCTGTAAAAGCAGA
TGAAAAGAAGGATGAGGATGGAAAAAAAGATGCAAACAAAGGTGATGAATCGAAGGATGCCAAGAAAGAT
GCAAAGGAGATTAAAAAAGGTAAGAAAGATAAGAAGAAGCCCAGTAGTACAGACAGTGACTCAAAGGATG
ATGTCAAGAAAGAGTCTAAGAAGGACGCCACGAAAGATGCCAAGAAAGTTGCCAAGAAAGATACTGAGAA
AGAATCTGCTGATTCAAAGAAGGATGCAAAGAAAAATGCTAAGAAGGATGCAAAGAAGGATGCAAAGAAG
AATGCAAAGAAGGATGAAAAGAAGGATGCAAAGAAGAAGGGCAAGTTGCCAACTTTCTTGTACAAAGTTG
GCATTATAAGAAAGCATTGCTTATCAATTTGTTGCAACGAACAGGTCACTATCAGTCAAAATAAAATCAT
TATTTGCCATCCAGCTGATATCCCCTATAGTGAGTCGTATTACATGGTCATAGCTGTTTCCTGGCAGCTC
TGGCCCGTGTCTCAAAATCTCTGATGTTACATTGCACAAGATAAAAATATATCATCATGCCTCCTCTAGA
CCAGCCAGGACAGAAATGCCTCGACTTCGCTGCTACCCAAGGTTGCCGGGTGACGCACACCGTGGAAACG
GATGAAGGCACGAACCCAGTGGACATAAGCCTGTTCGGTTCGTAAGCTGTAATGCAAGTAGCGTATGCGC
TCACGCAACTGGTCCAGAACCTTGACCGAACGCAGCGGTGGTAACGGCGCAGTGGCGGTTTTCATGGCTT
GTTATGACTGTTTTTTTGGGGTACAGTCTATGCCTCGGGCATCCAAGCAGCAAGCGCGTTACGCCGTGGG
TCGATGTTTGATGTTATGGAGCAGCAACGATGTTACGCAGCAGGGCAGTCGCCCTAAAACAAAGTTAAAC
ATTATGAGGGAAGCGGTGATCGCCGAAGTATCGACTCAACTATCAGAGGTAGTTGGCGTCATCGAGCGCC
ATCTCGAACCGACGTTGCTGGCCGTACATTTGTACGGCTCCGCAGTGGATGGCGGCCTGAAGCCACACAG
TGATATTGATTTGCTGGTTACGGTGACCGTAAGGCTTGATGAAACAACGCGGCGAGCTTTGATCAACGAC
CTTTTGGAAACTTCGGCTTCCCCTGGAGAGAGCGAGATTCTCCGCGCTGTAGAAGTCACCATTGTTGTGC
ACGACGACATCATTCCGTGGCGTTATCCAGCTAAGCGCGAACTGCAATTTGGAGAATGGCAGCGCAATGA
CATTCTTGCAGGTATCTTCGAGCCAGCCACGATCGACATTGATCTGGCTATCTTGCTGACAAAAGCAAGA
GAACATAGCGTTGCCTTGGTAGGTCCAGCGGCGGAGGAACTCTTTGATCCGGTTCCTGAACAGGATCTAT
TTGAGGCGCTAAATGAAACCTTAACGCTATGGAACTCGCCGCCCGACTGGGCTGGCGATGAGCGAAATGT
AGTGCTTACGTTGTCCCGCATTTGGTACAGCGCAGTAACCGGCAAAATCGCGCCGAAGGATGTCGCTGCC
GACTGGGCAATGGAGCGCCTGCCGGCCCAGTATCAGCCCGTCATACTTGAAGCTAGACAGGCTTATCTTG
GACAAGAAGAAGATCGCTTGGCCTCGCGCGCAGATCAGTTGGAAGAATTTGTCCACTACGTGAAAGGCGA
GATCACCAAGGTAGTCGGCAAATAACCCTCGAGCCACCCATGACCAAAATCCCTTAACGTGAGTTACGCG
TCGTTCCACTGAGCGTCAGACCCCGTAGAAAAGATCAAAGGATCTTCTTGAGATCCTTTTTTTCTGCGCG
TAATCTGCTGCTTGCAAACAAAAAAACCACCGCTACCAGCGGTGGTTTGTTTGCCGGATCAAGAGCTACC
AACTCTTTTTCCGAAGGTAACTGGCTTCAGCAGAGCGCAGATACCAAATACTGTTCTTCTAGTGTAGCCG
TAGTTAGGCCACCACTTCAAGAACTCTGTAGCACCGCCTACATACCTCGCTCTGCTAATCCTGTTACCAG
TGGCTGCTGCCAGTGGCGATAAGTCGTGTCTTACCGGGTTGGACTCAAGACGATAGTTACCGGATAAGGC
GCAGCGGTCGGGCTGAACGGGGGGTTCGTGCACACAGCCCAGCTTGGAGCGAACGACCTACACCGAACTG
AGATACCTACAGCGTGAGCTATGAGAAAGCGCCACGCTTCCCGAAGGGAGAAAGGCGGACAGGTATCCGG
TAAGCGGCAGGGTCGGAACAGGAGAGCGCACGAGGGAGCTTCCAGGGGGAAACGCCTGGTATCTTTATAG
TCCTGTCGGGTTTCGCCACCTCTGACTTGAGCGTCGATTTTTGTGATGCTCGTCAGGGGGGCGGAGCCTA
TGGAAAAACGCCAGCAACGCGGCCTTTTTACGGTTCCTGGCCTTTTGCTGGCCTTTTGCTCACATGTTCT
TTCCTGCGTTATCCCCTGATTCTGTGGATAACCGTATTACCGCCTTTGAGTGAGCTGATACCGCTCGCCG
CAGCCGAACGACCGAGCGCAGCGAGTCAGTGAGCGAGGAAGCGGAAGAGCGCCCAATACGCAAACCGCCT
CTCCCCGCGCGTTGGCCGATTCATTAATGCAGCTGGCACGACAGGTTTCCCGACTGGAAAGCGGGCAGTG
AGCGCAACGCAATTAATACGCGTACCGCTAGCCAGGAAGAGTTTGTAGAAACGCAAAAAGGCCATCCGTC
AGGATGGCCTTCTGCTTAGTTTGATGCCTGGCAGTTTATGGCGGGCGTCCTGCCCGCCACCCTCCGGGCC
GTTGCTTCACAACGTTCAAATCCGCTCCCGGCGGATTTGTCCTACTCAGGAGAGCGTTCACCGACAAACA
ACAGATAAAACGAAAGGCCCAGTCTTCCGACTGAGCCTTTCGTTTTATTTGATGCCT
Features (pLannotate 1.2.2; 12 found; start..end, strand, type, name):
     38..74      -  CDS            lacZα (fragment): LacZα fragment of β-galactosidase; lacZ fragment
     91..186     +  protein_bind   attL3: mutant version of attL; recombination site for the Gateway® LR reaction LR Clonase™
    192..971     +  CDS            CYLC2 (fragment): CYLC2_HUMAN - Also known as CYL2. Experimental evidence at transcript level: Swiss-Prot protein existence level 2. Possible architectural role during spermatogenesis. May be involved in spermatid differentiation. From Homo sapiens (Human).
   1240..1335    -  protein_bind   attL3: mutant version of attL; recombination site for the Gateway® LR reaction LR Clonase™
   1354..1372    -  promoter       T7 promoter: promoter for bacteriophage T7 RNA polymerase
   1562..1585    +  promoter       Pc promoter (fragment): intI1 (promoter lies within the coding sequence); class 1 integron promoter
   1761..1817    +  CDS            GmR (fragment): gentamycin acetyltransferase; aacC1; confers resistance to gentamycin
   1824..2615    +  CDS            SmR: aminoglycoside adenylyltransferase (Murphy, 1985); aadA; confers resistance to spectinomycin and streptomycin
   2708..3296    +  rep_origin     ori: high-copy-number ColE1/pMB1/pBR322/pUC origin of replication
   3479..3571    +  CDS            lacI (fragment): lac repressor; lacI; The lac repressor binds to the lac operator to inhibit transcription in E. coli. This inhibition can be relieved by adding lactose or isopropyl-β-D-thiogalactopyranoside (IPTG).
   3626..3653    -  terminator     rrnB T2 terminator: transcription terminator T2 from the E. coli rrnB gene
   3785..3828    +  terminator     rrnB T1 terminator: Escherichia coli rrnB; transcription terminator T1 from the E. coli rrnB gene
