[The description below was written by a language model from this plasmid's Addgene catalogue record and pLannotate feature annotations shown in this document.]
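Description:
pDONR223_CYLC2_p.R71C is a Gateway entry clone built on the Invitrogen pDONR223 backbone and carries a variant open reading frame of human CYLC2 (cylicin 2), a protein annotated as having a possible architectural role during spermatogenesis and spermatid differentiation. It belongs to the Target Accelerator Plasmid Collection, a set of cancer-associated alleles assembled for systematic functional testing of rare variants. The plasmid is maintained in E. coli at high copy number through a ColE1/pUC-type origin. Selection is with spectinomycin, conferred by the aadA (SmR) aminoglycoside adenylyltransferase gene, which lies downstream of a fragment of a class 1 integron Pc promoter. Short remnants annotated as lacZα, lacI and GmR are backbone leftovers, and rrnB T1 and T2 terminators insulate the cloning region from read-through transcription.

The insert carries the R71C missense substitution relative to the reference transcript and sits between two attL recombination sites, both of which the automated annotation labels as attL3. The annotated CYLC2 match covers only part of the interval between the att sites, so the feature table does not account for the full insert. No promoter drives the gene in this vector. A T7 promoter lies just outside one att site and points back toward the insert on the opposite strand, and M13 primer sites are listed for sequencing. The clone is in the "open" configuration, with no stop codon immediately after the coding sequence. After an LR Clonase reaction into a destination vector, the ORF can therefore be read through into a C-terminal tag or fusion partner. The construct is thus a shuttle source for moving the mutant allele into expression vectors, for example to compare the variant with wild-type CYLC2 in functional assays.
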