Addgene plasmid #81362: pDONR223_CYLC2_p.R71C
Purpose: Gateway Donor vector containing CYLC2 , part of the Target Accelerator Plasmid Collection.
Depositing lab: Jesse Boehm & William Hahn & David Root. Depositing organization: Broad Institute. Publication: Systematic Functional Interrogation of Rare Cancer Variants Identifies Oncogenic Alleles. Kim E, Ilic N, Shrestha Y, Zou L, Kamburov A, Zhu C, Yang X, Lubonja R, Tran N, Nguyen C, Lawrence MS, Piccioni F, Bagul M, Doench JG, Chouinard CR, Wu X, Hogstrom L, Natoli T, Tamayo P, Horn H, Corsello SM, Lage K, Root DE, Subramanian A, Golub TR, Getz G, Boehm JS, Hahn WC. Cancer Discov. 2016 Jul;6(7):714-26. doi: 10.1158/2159-8290.CD-16-0160. Epub 2016 May 4. PubMed 27147599.
Backbone
  Vector backbone: pDONR223
  Backbone manufacturer: Invitrogen
  Backbone size w/o insert (bp): 2790
  Vector type: Gateway Entry vector
Growth in bacteria
  Bacterial resistance: Spectinomycin, 50 μg/mL
  Growth temperature: 37°C
  Growth strain: DH5alpha
  Copy number: High Copy
Gene/Insert
  Gene/Insert name: CYLC2
  Species: H. sapiens (human)
  Mutation: R71C
  GenBank ID: NM_001340.4
  Entrez Gene: CYLC2
  Promoter: None
  Cloning method: Gateway Cloning
  Sequencing primers: 5′ M13pUC-fwd; 3′ M13-Rev
Terms and licenses: Academic/Nonprofit Terms; Industry Terms: Not Available to Industry
Depositor comments: Open state: NO stop codon immediately follows insert
How to cite: pDONR223_CYLC2_p.R71C was a gift from Jesse Boehm & William Hahn & David Root (Addgene plasmid # 81362 ; http://n2t.net/addgene:81362 ; RRID:Addgene_81362)
