>Addgene plasmid #81362 | pDONR223_CYLC2_p.R71C | depositor partial sequence | sequence record 154681 | Insert sequence
ATGTCTCTCCCAAGATTCCAAAGAGTAAACTTTGGGCCATATGATAATTACATTCCAGTCAGTGAATTAA
GCAAAAAATCATGGAATCAGCAACACTTTGCCCTGTTATTTCCCAAACCACAACGGCCAGGAACCAAAAG
GAGATCAAAACCTTCTCAAATACGGGACAACACGGTTTCTATAATTGATGAAGAACAATTAAGAGGAGAT
TGTAGACAACCATTATGGATGTACCGTTCTTTAATGAGAATTTCTGAGAGACCATCTGTTTATTTAGCTG
CCAGGAGGCAGCCTCTCAAACCAACTCGTACTGTCGAGGTGGATTCTAAAGCAGCAGAAATTGGTAAGAA
AGGTGAAGACAAGACAACACAGAAGGACACAACAGATTCGGAATCAGAATTAAAACAAGGAAAAAAAGAT
TCAAAGAAAGGCAAGGATATAGAGAAAGGAAAAGAAGAAAAGCTAGATGCAAAGAAAGATAGCAAAAAAG
GTAAAAAGGATGCAGAGAAGGGCAAAGACTCAGCAACAGAATCTGAAGATGAAAAAGGAGGTGCAAAGAA
AGATAACAAAAAAGATAAAAAGGATTCAAACAAAGGCAAAGACTCGGCAACAGAATCTGAAGGTGAAAAA
GGAGGTACAGAGAAAGATAGCAAAAAAGGTAAAAAGGATTCAAAGAAGGGCAAGGATTCAGCCATAGAAT
TACAAGCTGTAAAAGCAGATGAAAAGAAGGATGAGGATGGAAAAAAAGATGCAAACAAAGGTGATGAATC
GAAGGATGCCAAGAAAGATGCAAAGGAGATTAAAAAAGGTAAGAAAGATAAGAAGAAGCCCAGTAGTACA
GACAGTGACTCAAAGGATGATGTCAAGAAAGAGTCTAAGAAGGACGCCACGAAAGATGCCAAGAAAGTTG
CCAAGAAAGATACTGAGAAAGAATCTGCTGATTCAAAGAAGGATGCAAAGAAAAATGCTAAGAAGGATGC
AAAGAAGGATGCAAAGAAGAATGCAAAGAAGGATGAAAAGAAGGATGCAAAGAAGAAGGGCAAG
